Addgene plasmid #23289: pCMV4-p52
Depositing lab: Warner Greene. Depositing organization: J. David Gladstone Institutes. Publication: Human T-cell leukemia virus type I Tax associates with and is negatively regulated by the NF-kappa B2 p100 gene product: implications for viral latency. Beraud C, Sun SC, Ganchi P, Ballard DW, Greene WC. Mol Cell Biol. 1994 Feb . 14(2):1374-82. PubMed 8289813.
Backbone
  Vector backbone: pCMV4
  Backbone manufacturer: David Russells lab
  Backbone size w/o insert (bp): 4900
  Vector type: Mammalian Expression
Growth in bacteria
  Bacterial resistance: Ampicillin, 100 μg/mL
  Growth temperature: 37°C
  Growth strain: DH5alpha
  Growth instructions: DH5 alpha, HB101, DM1,
  Copy number: High Copy
Gene/Insert
  Gene/Insert name: p52 (alt name: NFKB2)
  Species: H. sapiens (human)
  Insert size (bp): 1400
  Entrez Gene: NFKB2 (a.k.a. CVID10, H2TF1, LYT-10, LYT10, NF-kB2, p100, p49/p100, p52)
  Cloning method: Restriction Enzyme
  Sequencing primers: 5′ CMV-F; 3′ hGH-rev
Terms and licenses: Academic/Nonprofit Terms; Industry Terms: Not Available to Industry
How to cite: pCMV4-p52 was a gift from Warner Greene (Addgene plasmid # 23289 ; http://n2t.net/addgene:23289 ; RRID:Addgene_23289)
