[The description below was written by a language model from this plasmid's Addgene catalogue record and pLannotate feature annotations shown in this document.]
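Description:
pCMV4-p52 is a mammalian expression plasmid built on the pCMV4 backbone that carries a human NFKB2 cDNA fragment encoding p52, the DNA-binding, Rel-homology-containing product of the NF-κB2 p100 precursor. The catalogue lists an insert of about 1.4 kb in a backbone of about 4.9 kb, consistent with the 6,370-nt full sequence. In the annotated sequence, the human cytomegalovirus immediate early enhancer and promoter sit directly upstream of an NFKB2 coding fragment, which is followed by remnants of a multiple cloning site and the human growth hormone polyadenylation signal. Together these form a constitutive expression cassette for transfected mammalian cells. No epitope tag or reporter is annotated. A short reverse-strand match to C9orf85 lying between the NFKB2 fragment and the polyadenylation signal is probably an incidental similarity hit within the remaining insert or linker sequence rather than a designed element.

Downstream of the expression cassette the backbone contains an SV40 enhancer/early promoter region and a modified SV40 intron, with no annotated coding sequence driven by them, so there is no evident mammalian selection marker. Propagation in E. coli relies on a high-copy ColE1/pUC-type origin and the β-lactamase gene with its own promoter, giving ampicillin selection. An f1 origin allows single-stranded DNA production, and fragments of lacZα, lacI, the lac promoter/operator and a T7 promoter are leftovers of the parental cloning vector. The associated publication concerns the interaction of HTLV-I Tax with NF-κB2 gene products, so the plasmid is suited to overexpressing p52 in studies of NF-κB signalling and transcriptional regulation.
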