Features (pLannotate 1.2.2; 20 found; start..end, strand, type, name):
     42..421     +  enhancer       CMV enhancer: human cytomegalovirus immediate early enhancer
    423..622     +  promoter       CMV promoter: human cytomegalovirus (CMV) immediate early promoter
    724..1803    +  CDS            NFKB2 (fragment): NFKB2_HUMAN - Also known as LYT10. Experimental evidence at protein level: Swiss-Prot protein existence level 1. NF-kappa-B is a pleiotropic transcription factor present in almost all cell types and is the endpoint of a series of signal transduction events that are initiated by a vast array of stimuli related to many biological processes such as inflammation, immunity, differentiation, cell growth, tumorigenesis and apoptosis. NF-kappa-B is a homo- or heterodimeric complex formed by the Rel-like domain- containing proteins RELA/p65, RELB, NFKB1/p105, NFKB1/p50, REL and NFKB2/p52. The dimers bi
   1972..2109    -  CDS            C9orf85 (fragment): CI085_HUMAN - Experimental evidence at protein level: Swiss-Prot protein existence level 1. From Homo sapiens (Human).
   2218..2255    -  misc_feature   MCS (fragment): pBluescript multiple cloning site
   2262..2884    +  polyA_signal   hGH poly(A) signal: human growth hormone polyadenylation signal
   2913..3242    +  promoter       SV40 promoter: SV40 enhancer and early promoter
   3281..3377    +  intron         SV40 intron: modified SV40 intron with splice donor and acceptor sites
   3414..3430    -  misc_feature   MCS (fragment): pUC18/19 multiple cloning site
   3437..3453    -  misc_feature   MCS (fragment): pUC18/19 multiple cloning site
   3454..3472    -  promoter       T7 promoter: promoter for bacteriophage T7 RNA polymerase
   3510..3526    -  protein_bind   lac operator: The lac repressor binds to the lac operator to inhibit transcription in E. coli. This inhibition can be relieved by adding lactose or isopropyl-β-D-thiogalactopyranoside (IPTG). lac repressor encoded by lacI
   3534..3564    -  promoter       lac promoter: promoter for the E. coli lac operon
   3579..3600    -  protein_bind   CAP binding site: CAP binding activates transcription in the presence of cAMP. E. coli catabolite activator protein
   3613..3705    -  CDS            lacI (fragment): lac repressor; lacI; The lac repressor binds to the lac operator to inhibit transcription in E. coli. This inhibition can be relieved by adding lactose or isopropyl-β-D-thiogalactopyranoside (IPTG).
   3888..4476    -  rep_origin     ori: high-copy-number ColE1/pMB1/pBR322/pUC origin of replication
   4647..5507    -  CDS            AmpR: β-lactamase; bla; confers resistance to ampicillin, carbenicillin, and related antibiotics
   5508..5612    -  promoter       AmpR promoter: bla
   5639..6067    +  rep_origin     f1 ori (sequence partly withheld): f1 bacteriophage origin of replication; arrow indicates direction of (+) strand synthesis
   6098..6252    -  CDS            lacZα (fragment): LacZα fragment of β-galactosidase; lacZ fragment
>Addgene plasmid #23289 | pCMV4-p52 | addgene full sequence | sequence record 210250 | Addgene NGS Result
GTACATTTATATTGGCTCATGTCCAATATGACCGCCATGTTGACATTGATTATTGACTAGTTATTAATAG
TAATCAATTACGGGGTCATTAGTTCATAGCCCATATATGGAGTTCCGCGTTACATAACTTACGGTAAATG
GCCCGCCTGGCTGACCGCCCAACGACCCCCGCCCATTGACGTCAATAATGACGTATGTTCCCATAGTAAC
GCCAATAGGGACTTTCCATTGACGTCAATGGGTGGAGTATTTACGGTAAACTGCCCACTTGGCAGTACAT
CAAGTGTATCATATGCCAAGTCCGCCCCCTATTGACGTCAATGACGGTAAATGGCCCGCCTGGCATTATG
CCCAGTACATGACCTTACGGGACTTTCCTACTTGGCAGTACATCTACGTATTAGTCATCGCTATTACCAT
GGTGATGCGGTTTTGGCAGTACACCAATGGGCGTGGATAGCGGTTTGACTCACGGGGATTTCCAAGTCTC
CACCCCATTGACGTCAATGGGAGTTTGTTTTGGCACCAAAATCAACGGGACTTTCCAAAATGTCGTAATA
ACCCCGCCCCGTTGACGCAAATGGGCGGTAGGCGTGTACGGTGGGAGGTCTATATAAGCAGAGCTCGTTT
AGTGAACCGTCAGAATTGTTTTTATTTTTAATTTTCTTTCAAATACTTCCATCGAATTCAGATCTGGTAC
CACGCGTATCGATAAGCTTCACCATGGAGAGTTGCTACAACCCAGGTCTGGATGGTATTATTGAATATGA
TGATTTCAAATTGAACTCCTCCATTGTGGAACCCAAGGAGCCAGCCCCAGAAACAGCTGATGGCCCCTAC
CTGGTGATCGTGGAACAGCCTAAGCAGAGAGGCTTCCGATTTCGATATGGCTGTGAAGGCCCCTCCCATG
GAGGACTGCCCGGTGCCTCCAGTGAGAAGGGCCGAAAGACCTATCCCACTGTCAAGATCTGTAACTACGA
GGGACCAGCCAAGATCGAGGTGGACCTGGTAACACACAGTGACCCACCTCGTGCTCATGCCCACAGTCTG
GTGGGCAAGCAATGCTCGGAGCTGGGGATCTGCGCCGTTTCTGTGGGGCCCAAGGACATGACTGCCCAAT
TTAACAACCTGGGTGTCCTGCATGTGACTAAGAAGAACATGATGGGGACTATGATACAAAAACTTCAGAG
GCAGCGGCTCCGCTCTAGGCCCCAGGGCCTTACGGAGGCCGAGCAGCGGGAGCTGGAGCAAGAGGCCAAA
GAACTGAAGAAGGTGATGGATCTGAGTATAGTGCGGCTGCGCTTCTCTGCCTTCCTTAGAGCCAGTGATG
GCTCCTTCTCCCTGCCCCTGAAGCCAGTCATCTCCCAGCCCATCCATGACAGCAAATCTCCGGGGGCATC
AAACCTGAAGATTTCTCGAATGGACAAGACAGCAGGCTCTGTGCGGGGTGGAGATGAAGTTTATCTGCTT
TGTGACAAGGTGCAGAAAGATGACATTGAGGTTCGGTTCTATGAGGATGATGAGAATGGATGGCAGGCCT
TTGGGGACTTCTCTCCCACAGATGTGCATAAACAGTATGCCATTGTGTTCCGGACACCCCCCTATCACAA
GATGAAGATTGAGCGGCCTGTAACAGTGTTTCTGCAACTGAAACGCAAGCGAGGAGGGGACGTGTCTGAT
TCCAAACAGTTCACCTATTACCCTCTGGTGGAAGACAAGGAAGAGGTGCAGCGGAAGCGGAGGAAGGCCT
TGCCCACCTTCTCCCAGCCCTTCGGGGGTGGCTCCCACATGGGTGGAGGCTCTGGGGGTGCAGCCGGGGG
CTACGGAGGAGCTGGAGGAGGTGAGGGGGTACTGATGGAGGGAGGGGTAAAGGTAAGAGAAGCTGTGGAG
GAAAAAAATCTGGGGGAGGCCGGGCGTGGTGGCTCACGCCTGTAATCCAGCCCTTTGGGAGGCCAAGGCA
GGCAGATTACCTGAGATCAGGAGTTCAAGACCAGCTTGGCCAACAGCGTGAAACCTCGTCTCTACTAAAA
ATACAAACATTAGCTGGGCATGGTGGCAGGCGCCTGTAATCCCAGCTACTCGGGAGGCTGAGGCAGGAGA
ATCGCTTGAACCCTGGGAGACAAGAGGTTGCAGTAAGCTGAGATCACACCACTGCACTCCAGGCTGGGCA
ATAAGAGCGAAACTCCGTCTCAAAAAAAAAAAAAAAAAAAGCGGCCGCGAATTCCTGCAGCCCGGGGGAT
CCACTAGTTCTAGAGGATCCCGGGTGGCATCCCTGTGACCCCTCCCCAGTGCCTCTCCTGGCCCTGGAAG
TTGCCACTCCAGTGCCCACCAGCCTTGTCCTAATAAAATTAAGTTGCATCATTTTGTCTGACTAGGTGTC
CTTCTATAATATTATGGGGTGGAGGGGGGTGGTATGGAGCAAGGGGCAAGTTGGGAAGACAACCTGTAGG
GCCTGCGGGGTCTATTGGGAACCAAGCTGGAGTGCAGTGGCACAATCTTGGCTCACTGCAATCTCCGCCT
CCTGGGTTCAAGCGATTCTCCTGCCTCAGCCTCCCGAGTTGTTGGGATTCCAGGCATGCATGACCAGGCT
CAGCTAATTTTTGTTTTTTTGGTAGAGACGGGGTTTCACCATATTGGCCAGGCTGGTCTCCAACTCCTAA
TCTCAGGTGATCTACCCACCTTGGCCTCCCAAATTGCTGGGATTACAGGCGTGAACCACTGCTCCCTTCC
CTGTCCTTCTGATTTTAAAATAACTATACCAGCAGGAGGACGTCCAGACACAGCATAGGCTACCTGGCCA
TGCCCAACCGGTGGGACATTTGAGTTGCTTGCTTGGCACTGTCCTCTCATGCGTTGGGTCCACTCAGTAG
ATGCCTGTTGAATTGGGTACGCGGCCAGCTTGGCTGTGGAATGTGTGTCAGTTAGGGTGTGGAAAGTCCC
CAGGCTCCCCAGCAGGCAGAAGTATGCAAAGCATGCATCTCAATTAGTCAGCAACCAGGTGTGGAAAGTC
CCCAGGCTCCCCAGCAGGCAGAAGTATGCAAAGCATGCATCTCAATTAGTCAGCAACCATAGTCCCGCCC
CTAACTCCGCCCATCCCGCCCCTAACTCCGCCCAGTTCCGCCCATTCTCCGCCCCATGGCTGACTAATTT
TTTTTATTTATGCAGAGGCCGAGGCCGCCTCGGCCTCTGAGCTATTCCAGAAGTAGTGAGGAGGCTTTTT
TGGAGGCCTAGGCTTTTGCAAAAAGCTCCTCGAGGAACTGAAAAACCAGAAAGTTAACTGGTAAGTTTAG
TCTTTTTGTCTTTTATTTCAGGTCCCGGATCCGGTGGTGGTGCAAATCAAAGAACTGCTCCTCAGTGGAT
GTTGCCTTTACTTCTAGGCCTGTACGGAAGTGTTACTTCTGCTCTAAAAGCTGCTGCAGGTCGACTCTAG
GGCCGCGTACCGAGCTCGAATTCCCTATAGTGAGTCGTATTAAATTCGTAATCATGTCATAGCTGTTTCC
TGTGTGAAATTGTTATCCGCTCACAATTCCACACAACATACGAGCCGGAAGCATAAAGTGTAAAGCCTGG
GGTGCCTAATGAGTGAGCTAACTCACATTAATTGCGTTGCGCTCACTGCCCGCTTTCCAGTCGGGAAACC
TGTCGTGCCAGCTGCATTAATGAATCGGCCAACGCGCGGGGAGAGGCGGTTTGCGTATTGGGCGCTCTTC
CGCTTCCTCGCTCACTGACTCGCTGCGCTCGGTCGTTCGGCTGCGGCGAGCGGTATCAGCTCACTCAAAG
GCGGTAATACGGTTATCCACAGAATCAGGGGATAACGCAGGAAAGAACATGTGAGCAAAAGGCCAGCAAA
AGGCCAGGAACCGTAAAAAGGCCGCGTTGCTGGCGTTTTTCCATAGGCTCCGCCCCCCTGACGAGCATCA
CAAAAATCGACGCTCAAGTCAGAGGTGGCGAAACCCGACAGGACTATAAAGATACCAGGCGTTTCCCCCT
GGAAGCTCCCTCGTGCGCTCTCCTGTTCCGACCCTGCCGCTTACCGGATACCTGTCCGCCTTTCTCCCTT
CGGGAAGCGTGGCGCTTTCTCATAGCTCACGCTGTAGGTATCTCAGTTCGGTGTAGGTCGTTCGCTCCAA
GCTGGGCTGTGTGCACGAACCCCCCGTTCAGCCCGACCGCTGCGCCTTATCCGGTAACTATCGTCTTGAG
TCCAACCCGGTAAGACACGACTTATCGCCACTGGCAGCAGCCACTGGTAACAGGATTAGCAGAGCGAGGT
ATGTAGGCGGTGCTACAGAGTTCTTGAAGTGGTGGCCTAACTACGGCTACACTAGAAGAACAGTATTTGG
TATCTGCGCTCTGCTGAAGCCAGTTACCTTCGGAAAAAGAGTTGGTAGCTCTTGATCCGGCAAACAAACC
ACCGCTGGTAGCGGTGGTTTTTTTGTTTGCAAGCAGCAGATTACGCGCAGAAAAAAAGGATCTCAAGAAG
ATCCTTTGATCTTTTCTACGGGGTCTGACGCTCAGTGGAACGAAAACTCACGTTAAGGGATTTTGGTCAT
GAGATTATCAAAAAGGATCTTCACCTAGATCCTTTTAAATTAAAAATGAAGTTTTAAATCAATCTAAAGT
ATATATGAGTAAACTTGGTCTGACAGTTACCAATGCTTAATCAGTGAGGCACCTATCTCAGCGATCTGTC
TATTTCGTTCATCCATAGTTGCCTGACTCCCCGTCGTGTAGATAACTACGATACGGGAGGGCTTACCATC
TGGCCCCAGTGCTGCAATGATACCGCGAGACCCACGCTCACCGGCTCCAGATTTATCAGCAATAAACCAG
CCAGCCGGAAGGGCCGAGCGCAGAAGTGGTCCTGCAACTTTATCCGCCTCCATCCAGTCTATTAATTGTT
GCCGGGAAGCTAGAGTAAGTAGTTCGCCAGTTAATAGTTTGCGCAACGTTGTTGCCATTGCTACAGGCAT
CGTGGTGTCACGCTCGTCGTTTGGTATGGCTTCATTCAGCTCCGGTTCCCAACGATCAAGGCGAGTTACA
TGATCCCCCATGTTGTGCAAAAAAGCGGTTAGCTCCTTCGGTCCTCCGATCGTTGTCAGAAGTAAGTTGG
CCGCAGTGTTATCACTCATGGTTATGGCAGCACTGCATAATTCTCTTACTGTCATGCCATCCGTAAGATG
CTTTTCTGTGACTGGTGAGTACTCAACCAAGTCATTCTGAGAATAGTGTATGCGGCGACCGAGTTGCTCT
TGCCCGGCGTCAATACGGGATAATACCGCGCCACATAGCAGAACTTTAAAAGTGCTCATCATTGGAAAAC
GTTCTTCGGGGCGAAAACTCTCAAGGATCTTACCGCTGTTGAGATCCAGTTCGATGTAACCCACTCGTGC
ACCCAACTGATCTTCAGCATCTTTTACTTTCACCAGCGTTTCTGGGTGAGCAAAAACAGGAAGGCAAAAT
GCCGCAAAAAAGGGAATAAGGGCGACACGGAAATGTTGAATACTCATACTCTTCCTTTTTCAATATTATT
GAAGCATTTATCAGGGTTATTGTCTCATGAGCGGATACATATTTGAATGTATTTAGAAAAATAAACAAAT
AGGGGTTCCGCGCACATTTCCCCGAAAAGTGCCACCTG
[124 nt withheld, positions 5639-5762]
C
[91 nt withheld, positions 5764-5854]
A
[49 nt withheld, positions 5856-5904]
CCTTTGACGTTGGAGTCCACGTTCTTT
[37 nt withheld, positions 5932-5968]
ACCCTATCTCGGTCTATTCTTTTGATTTATAAGGGATTTTGCCGATTTCGGCCTATTGGTTAAAAAATGA
GCTGATTTAACAAAAATTTAACGCGAATTTTAACAAAATATTAACGCTTACAATTTCCATTCGCCATTCA
GGCTGCGCAACTGTTGGGAAGGGCGATCGGTGCGGGCCTCTTCGCTATTACGCCAGCTGGCGAAAGGGGG
ATGTGCTGCAAGGCGATTAAGTTGGGTAACGCCAGGGTTTTCCCAGTCACGACGTTGTAAAACGACGGCC
AGTGCCAAGCTGATCTATACATTGAATCAATATTGGCAATTAGCCATATTAGTCATTGGTTATATAGCAT
AAATCAATATTGGCTATTGGCCATTGCATACGTTGTATCTATATCATAATAT
