>Addgene plasmid #23289 | pCMV4-p52 | addgene partial sequence | sequence record 29914 | 23289 with CMV-F
GAGCTCGTTTAGTGAACCGTCAGAATTGTTTTTATTTTTAATTTTCTTTCAAATACTTCCATCGAATTCA
GATCTGGTACCACGCGTATCGATAAGCTTCACCATGGAGAGTTGCTACAACCCAGGTCTGGATGGTATTA
TTGAATATGATGATTTCAAATTGAACTCCTCCATTGTGGAACCCAAGGAGCCAGCCCCAGAAACAGCTGA
TGGCCCCTACCTGGTGATCGTGGAACAGCCTAAGCAGAGAGGCTTCCGATTTCGATATGGCTGTGAAGGC
CCCTCCCATGGAGGACTGCCCGGTGCCTCCAGTGAGAAGGGCCGAAAGACCTATCCCACTGTCAAGATCT
GTAACTACGAGGGACCAGCCAAGATCGAGGTGGACCTGGTAACACACAGTGACCCACCTCGTGCTCATGC
CCACAGTCTGGTGGGCAAGCAATGCTCGGAGCTGGGGATCTGCGCCGTTTCTGTGGGGCCCAAGGACATG
ACTGCCCAATTTAACAACCTGGGTGTCCTGCATGTGACTAAGAAGAACATGATGGGGACTATGATACAAA
AACTTCAGAGGCAGCGGCTCCGCTCTAGGCCCCAGGGCCTTACGGAGGCCGAGCAGCGGGAGCTGGAGCA
AGAGGCCAAAGAACTGAAGAAGGTGATGGATCTGAGTATAGTGCGGCTGCGCTTCTCTGCCTTCCTTAGA
GCCAGTGATGGCTCCTTCTCCCTGCCCCTGAAGCCAGTCATCTCCCAGCCCATCCATGACAGCAATCTCC
G
